>Addgene plasmid #189866 | DPYSL2-pLJC2 | addgene full sequence | sequence record 373310 | Addgene NGS Result
GTGATGCGGTTTTGGCAGTACATCAATGGGCGTGGATAGCGGTTTGACTCACGGGGATTTCCAAGTCTCC
ACCCCATTGACGTCAATGGGAGTTTGTTTTGGCACCAAAATCAACGGGACTTTCCAAAATGTCGTAACAA
CTCCGCCCCATTGACGCAAATGGGCGGTAGGCGTGTACGGTGGGAGGTCTATATAAGCAGAGCTGGTTTA
GTGAACCGTCAGATCCGCTAGCGCTACCGGTTTAATTAAGAGAGAGATGTCTTATCAGGGGAAGAAAAAT
ATTCCACGCATCACGAGCGATCGTCTTCTGATCAAAGGAGGTAAAATTGTTAATGATGACCAGTCGTTCT
ATGCAGACATATACATGGAAGATGGGTTGATCAAGCAAATAGGAGAAAATCTGATTGTGCCAGGAGGAGT
GAAGACCATCGAGGCCCACTCCCGGATGGTGATCCCCGGAGGAATTGACGTCCACACTCGTTTCCAGATG
CCTGATCAGGGAATGACGTCTGCTGATGATTTCTTCCAAGGAACCAAGGCGGCCCTGGCTGGGGGAACCA
CTATGATCATTGACCACGTTGTTCCTGAGCCTGGGACAAGCCTGCTCGCTGCCTTTGACCAGTGGAGGGA
ATGGGCCGACAGCAAGTCCTGCTGTGACTACTCTCTGCATGTGGACATCAGCGAGTGGCATAAGGGCATC
CAGGAGGAGATGGAAGCGCTTGTGAAGGATCACGGGGTAAATTCCTTCCTCGTGTACATGGCTTTCAAAG
ATCGCTTCCAGCTAACGGATTGCCAGATTTATGAAGTACTGAGTGTGATCCGGGATATTGGCGCCATAGC
CCAAGTCCACGCAGAAAATGGCGACATCATTGCAGAGGAGCAGCAGAGGATCCTGGATCTGGGCATCACG
GGCCCCGAGGGACATGTGCTGAGCCGACCTGAGGAGGTCGAGGCCGAAGCCGTGAATCGTGCCATCACCA
TCGCCAACCAGACCAACTGCCCGCTGTATATCACCAAGGTGATGAGCAAAAGCTCTGCTGAGGTCATCGC
CCAGGCACGGAAGAAGGGAACTGTGGTGTATGGCGAGCCCATCACTGCCAGCTTGGGAACGGACGGCTCC
CATTACTGGAGCAAGAACTGGGCCAAGGCTGCTGCCTTTGTCACCTCCCCACCCTTGAGCCCTGATCCAA
CCACTCCAGACTTTCTCAACTCCTTGCTGTCCTGTGGAGACCTCCAGGTCACGGGCAGTGCCCATTGCAC
GTTTAACACTGCCCAGAAGGCTGTAGGAAAGGACAACTTCACCCTGATTCCGGAGGGCACCAATGGCACT
GAGGAGCGGATGTCCGTCATCTGGGACAAGGCTGTGGTCACTGGGAAGATGGATGAGAACCAGTTTGTGG
CTGTGACCAGCACCAATGCAGCCAAAGTCTTCAACCTTTACCCCCGGAAAGGCCGCATTGCTGTGGGATC
CGATGCCGACCTGGTCATCTGGGACCCCGACAGCGTTAAAACCATCTCTGCCAAGACACACAACAGCTCT
CTCGAGTACAACATCTTTGAAGGCATGGAGTGCCGCGGCTCCCCACTGGTGGTCATCAGCCAGGGGAAGA
TTGTCCTGGAGGACGGCACCCTGCATGTCACCGAAGGCTCTGGACGCTACATTCCCCGGAAGCCCTTCCC
TGATTTTGTTTACAAGCGTATCAAGGCAAGGAGCAGGCTGGCTGAGCTGAGAGGGGTTCCTCGTGGCCTG
TATGACGGACCTGTGTGTGAAGTGTCTGTGACGCCCAAGACAGTCACTCCAGCCTCCTCGGCCAAGACGT
CTCCTGCCAAGCAGCAGGCCCCACCTGTCCGGAACCTGCACCAGTCTGGATTCAGTTTGTCTGGTGCTCA
GATTGATGACAACATTCCCCGCCGCACCACCCAGCGTATCGTGGCGCCCCCCGGTGGCCGTGCCAACATC
ACCAGCCTGGGCGGAGGCAGCGCGGCCGCAGGCGACTACAAAGACCATGACGGTGATTATAAAGATCATG
ACATTGATTACAAGGATGACGATGACAAGTAATAAGAATTCTCGACCTCGAGACAAATGGCAGTATTCAT
CCACAATTTTAAAAGAAAAGGGGGGATTGGGGGGTACAGTGCAGGGGAAAGAATAGTAGACATAATAGCA
ACAGACATACAAACTAAAGAATTACAAAAACAAATTACAAAAATTCAAAATTTTCGGGTTTATTACAGGG
ACAGCAGAGATCCACTTTGGCCGCGGCTCGAGGGGGTTGGGGTTGCGCCTTTTCCAAGGCAGCCCTGGGT
TTGCGCAGGGACGCGGCTGCTCTGGGCGTGGTTCCGGGAAACGCAGCGGCGCCGACCCTGGGTCTCGCAC
ATTCTTCACGTCCGTTCGCAGCGTCACCCGGATCTTCGCCGCTACCCTTGTGGGCCCCCCGGCGACGCTT
CCTGCTCCGCCCCTAAGTCGGGAAGGTTCCTTGCGGTTCGCGGCGTGCCGGACGTGACAAACGGAAGCCG
CACGTCTCACTAGTACCCTCGCAGACGGACAGCGCCAGGGAGCAATGGCAGCGCGCCGACCGCGATGGGC
TGTGGCCAATAGCGGCTGCTCAGCAGGGCGCGCCGAGAGCAGCGGCCGGGAAGGGGCGGTGCGGGAGGCG
GGGTGTGGGGCGGTAGTGTGGGCCCTGTTCCTGCCCGCGCGGTGTTCCGCATTCTGCAAGCCTCCGGAGC
GCACGTCGGCAGTCGGCTCCCTCGTTGACCGAATCACCGACCTCTCTCCCCAGGGGGATCCACCGGAGCT
TACCATGACCGAGTACAAGCCCACGGTGCGCCTCGCCACCCGCGACGACGTCCCCAGGGCCGTACGCACC
CTCGCCGCCGCGTTCGCCGACTACCCCGCCACGCGCCACACCGTCGATCCGGACCGCCACATCGAGCGGG
TCACCGAGCTGCAAGAACTCTTCCTCACGCGCGTCGGGCTCGACATCGGCAAGGTGTGGGTCGCGGACGA
CGGCGCCGCGGTGGCGGTCTGGACCACGCCGGAGAGCGTCGAAGCGGGGGCGGTGTTCGCCGAGATCGGC
CCGCGCATGGCCGAGTTGAGCGGTTCCCGGCTGGCCGCGCAGCAACAGATGGAAGGCCTCCTGGCGCCGC
ACCGGCCCAAGGAGCCCGCGTGGTTCCTGGCCACCGTCGGCGTCTCGCCCGACCACCAGGGCAAGGGTCT
GGGCAGCGCCGTCGTGCTCCCCGGAGTGGAGGCGGCCGAGCGCGCCGGGGTGCCCGCCTTCCTGGAGACC
TCCGCGCCCCGCAACCTCCCCTTCTACGAGCGGCTCGGCTTCACCGTCACCGCCGACGTCGAGGTGCCCG
AAGGACCGCGCACCTGGTGCATGACCCGCAAGCCCGGTGCCTGACGCCCGCCCCACGACCCGCAGCGCCC
GACCGAAAGGAGCGCACGACCCCATGCATCGGTACCTTTAAGACCAATGACTTACAAGGCAGCTGTAGAT
CTTAGCCACTTTTTAAAAGAAAAGGGGGGACTGGAAGGGCTAATTCACTCCCAACGAAGACAAGATCTGC
TTTTTGCTTGTACTGGGTCTCTCTGGTTAGACCAGATCTGAGCCTGGGAGCTCTCTGGCTAACTAGGGAA
CCCACTGCTTAAGCCTCAATAAAGCTTGCCTTGAGTGCTTCAAGTAGTGTGTGCCCGTCTGTTGTGTGAC
TCTGGTAACTAGAGATCCCTCAGACCCTTTTAGTCAGTGTGGAAAATCTCTAGCAGTAGTAGTTCATGTC
ATCTTATTATTCAGTATTTATAACTTGCAAAGAAATGAATATCAGAGAGTGAGAGGAACTTGTTTATTGC
AGCTTATAATGGTTACAAATAAAGCAATAGCATCACAAATTTCACAAATAAAGCATTTTTTTCACTGCAT
TCTAGTTGTGGTTTGTCCAAACTCATCAATGTATCTTATCATGTCTGGCTCTAGCTATCCCGCCCCTAAC
TCCGCCCATCCCGCCCCTAACTCCGCCCAGTTCCGCCCATTCTCCGCCCCATGGCTGACTAATTTTTTTT
ATTTATGCAGAGGCCGAGGCCGCCTCGGCCTCTGAGCTATTCCAGAAGTAGTGAGGAGGCTTTTTTGGAG
GCCTAGGGACGTACCCAATTCGCCCTATAGTGAGTCGTATTACGCGCGCTCACTGGCCGTCGTTTTACAA
CGTCGTGACTGGGAAAACCCTGGCGTTACCCAACTTAATCGCCTTGCAGCACATCCCCCTTTCGCCAGCT
GGCGTAATAGCGAAGAGGCCCGCACCGATCGCCCTTCCCAACAGTTGCGCAGCCTGAATGGCGAATGGG
[124 nt withheld, positions 4340-4463]
C
[91 nt withheld, positions 4465-4555]
A
[49 nt withheld, positions 4557-4605]
CCTTTGACGTTGGAGTCCACGTTCTTT
[37 nt withheld, positions 4633-4669]
ACCCTATCTCGGTCTATTCTTTTGATTTATAAGGGATTTTGCCGATTTCGGCCTATTGGTTAAAAAATGA
GCTGATTTAACAAAAATTTAACGCGAATTTTAACAAAATATTAACGCTTACAATTTAGGTGGCACTTTTC
GGGGAAATGTGCGCGGAACCCCTATTTGTTTATTTTTCTAAATACATTCAAATATGTATCCGCTCATGAG
ACAATAACCCTGATAAATGCTTCAATAATATTGAAAAAGGAAGAGTATGAGTATTCAACATTTCCGTGTC
GCCCTTATTCCCTTTTTTGCGGCATTTTGCCTTCCTGTTTTTGCTCACCCAGAAACGCTGGTGAAAGTAA
AAGATGCTGAAGATCAGTTGGGTGCACGAGTGGGTTACATCGAACTGGATCTCAACAGCGGTAAGATCCT
TGAGAGTTTTCGCCCCGAAGAACGTTTTCCAATGATGAGCACTTTTAAAGTTCTGCTATGTGGCGCGGTA
TTATCCCGTATTGACGCCGGGCAAGAGCAACTCGGTCGCCGCATACACTATTCTCAGAATGACTTGGTTG
AGTACTCACCAGTCACAGAAAAGCATCTTACGGATGGCATGACAGTAAGAGAATTATGCAGTGCTGCCAT
AACCATGAGTGATAACACTGCGGCCAACTTACTTCTGACAACGATCGGAGGACCGAAGGAGCTAACCGCT
TTTTTGCACAACATGGGGGATCATGTAACTCGCCTTGATCGTTGGGAACCGGAGCTGAATGAAGCCATAC
CAAACGACGAGCGTGACACCACGATGCCTGTAGCAATGGCAACAACGTTGCGCAAACTATTAACTGGCGA
ACTACTTACTCTAGCTTCCCGGCAACAATTAATAGACTGGATGGAGGCGGATAAAGTTGCAGGACCACTT
CTGCGCTCGGCCCTTCCGGCTGGCTGGTTTATTGCTGATAAATCTGGAGCCGGTGAGCGTGGGTCTCGCG
GTATCATTGCAGCACTGGGGCCAGATGGTAAGCCCTCCCGTATCGTAGTTATCTACACGACGGGGAGTCA
GGCAACTATGGATGAACGAAATAGACAGATCGCTGAGATAGGTGCCTCACTGATTAAGCATTGGTAACTG
TCAGACCAAGTTTACTCATATATACTTTAGATTGATTTAAAACTTCATTTTTAATTTAAAAGGATCTAGG
TGAAGATCCTTTTTGATAATCTCATGACCAAAATCCCTTAACGTGAGTTTTCGTTCCACTGAGCGTCAGA
CCCCGTAGAAAAGATCAAAGGATCTTCTTGAGATCCTTTTTTTCTGCGCGTAATCTGCTGCTTGCAAACA
AAAAAACCACCGCTACCAGCGGTGGTTTGTTTGCCGGATCAAGAGCTACCAACTCTTTTTCCGAAGGTAA
CTGGCTTCAGCAGAGCGCAGATACCAAATACTGTTCTTCTAGTGTAGCCGTAGTTAGGCCACCACTTCAA
GAACTCTGTAGCACCGCCTACATACCTCGCTCTGCTAATCCTGTTACCAGTGGCTGCTGCCAGTGGCGAT
AAGTCGTGTCTTACCGGGTTGGACTCAAGACGATAGTTACCGGATAAGGCGCAGCGGTCGGGCTGAACGG
GGGGTTCGTGCACACAGCCCAGCTTGGAGCGAACGACCTACACCGAACTGAGATACCTACAGCGTGAGCT
ATGAGAAAGCGCCACGCTTCCCGAAGGGAGAAAGGCGGACAGGTATCCGGTAAGCGGCAGGGTCGGAACA
GGAGAGCGCACGAGGGAGCTTCCAGGGGGAAACGCCTGGTATCTTTATAGTCCTGTCGGGTTTCGCCACC
TCTGACTTGAGCGTCGATTTTTGTGATGCTCGTCAGGGGGGCGGAGCCTATGGAAAAACGCCAGCAACGC
GGCCTTTTTACGGTTCCTGGCCTTTTGCTGGCCTTTTGCTCACATGTTCTTTCCTGCGTTATCCCCTGAT
TCTGTGGATAACCGTATTACCGCCTTTGAGTGAGCTGATACCGCTCGCCGCAGCCGAACGACCGAGCGCA
GCGAGTCAGTGAGCGAGGAAGCGGAAGAGCGCCCAATACGCAAACCGCCTCTCCCCGCGCGTTGGCCGAT
TCATTAATGCAGCTGGCACGACAGGTTTCCCGACTGGAAAGCGGGCAGTGAGCGCAACGCAATTAATGTG
AGTTAGCTCACTCATTAGGCACCCCAGGCTTTACACTTTATGCTTCCGGCTCGTATGTTGTGTGGAATTG
TGAGCGGATAACAATTTCACACAGGAAACAGCTATGACCATGATTACGCCAAGCGCGCAATTAACCCTCA
CTAAAGGGAACAAAAGCTGGAGCTGCAAGCTTAATGTAGTCTTATGCAATACTCTTGTAGTCTTGCAACA
TGGTAACGATGAGTTAGCAACATGCCTTACAAGGAGAGAAAAAGCACCGTGCATGCCGATTGGTGGAAGT
AAGGTGGTACGATCGTGCCTTATTAGGAAGGCAACAGACGGGTCTGACATGGATTGGACGAACCACTGAA
TTGCCGCATTGCAGAGATATTGTATTTAAGTGCCTAGCTCGATACATAAACGGGTCTCTCTGGTTAGACC
AGATCTGAGCCTGGGAGCTCTCTGGCTAACTAGGGAACCCACTGCTTAAGCCTCAATAAAGCTTGCCTTG
AGTGCTTCAAGTAGTGTGTGCCCGTCTGTTGTGTGACTCTGGTAACTAGAGATCCCTCAGACCCTTTTAG
TCAGTGTGGAAAATCTCTAGCAGTGGCGCCCGAACAGGGACTTGAAAGCGAAAGGGAAACCAGAGGAGCT
CTCTCGACGCAGGACTCGGCTTGCTGAAGCGCGCACGGCAAGAGGCGAGGGGCGGCGACTGGTGAGTACG
CCAAAAATTTTGACTAGCGGAGGCTAGAAGGAGAGAGATGGGTGCGAGAGCGTCAGTATTAAGCGGGGGA
GAATTAGATCGCGATGGGAAAAAATTCGGTTAAGGCCAGGGGGAAAGAAAAAATATAAATTAAAACATAT
AGTATGGGCAAGCAGGGAGCTAGAACGATTCGCAGTTAATCCTGGCCTGTTAGAAACATCAGAAGGCTGT
AGACAAATACTGGGACAGCTACAACCATCCCTTCAGACAGGATCAGAAGAACTTAGATCATTATATAATA
CAGTAGCAACCCTCTATTGTGTGCATCAAAGGATAGAGATAAAAGACACCAAGGAAGCTTTAGACAAGAT
AGAGGAAGAGCAAAACAAAAGTAAGACCACCGCACAGCAAGCAGCAGCTGATCTTCAGACCTGGAGGAGG
AGATATGAGGGACAATTGGAGAAGTGAATTATATAAATATAAAGTAGTAAAAATTGAACCATTAGGAGTA
GCACCCACCAAGGCAAAGAGAAGAGTGGTGCAGAGAGAAAAAAGAGCAGTGGGAATAGGAGCTTTGTTCC
TTGGGTTCTTGGGAGCAGCAGGAAGCACTATGGGCGCAGCGTCAATGACGCTGACGGTACAGGCCAGACA
ATTATTGTCTGGTATAGTGCAGCAGCAGAACAATTTGCTGAGGGCTATTGAGGCGCAACAGCATCTGTTG
CAACTCACAGTCTGGGGCATCAAGCAGCTCCAGGCAAGAATCCTGGCTGTGGAAAGATACCTAAAGGATC
AACAGCTCCTGGGGATTTGGGGTTGCTCTGGAAAACTCATTTGCACCACTGCTGTGCCTTGGAATGCTAG
TTGGAGTAATAAATCTCTGGAACAGATTTGGAATCACACGACCTGGATGGAGTGGGACAGAGAAATTAAC
AATTACACAAGCTTAATACACTCCTTAATTGAAGAATCGCAAAACCAGCAAGAAAAGAATGAACAAGAAT
TATTGGAATTAGATAAATGGGCAAGTTTGTGGAATTGGTTTAACATAACAAATTGGCTGTGGTATATAAA
ATTATTCATAATGATAGTAGGAGGCTTGGTAGGTTTAAGAATAGTTTTTGCTGTACTTTCTATAGTGAAT
AGAGTTAGGCAGGGATATTCACCATTATCGTTTCAGACCCACCTCCCAACCCCGAGGGGACCCGACAGGC
CCGAAGGAATAGAAGAAGAAGGTGGAGAGAGAGACAGAGACAGATCCATTCGATTAGTGAACGGATCTCG
ACGGTATCGATCACGAGACTAGCCTCGAGCAGCAGCCCCCTTCACCGAGGGCCTATTTCCCATGATTCCT
TCATATTTGCATATACGATACAAGGCTGTTAGAGAGATAATTGGAATTAATTTGACTGTAAACACAAAGA
TATTAGTACAAAATACGTGACGTAGAAAGTAATAATTTCTTGGGTAGTTTGCAGTTTTAAAATTATGTTT
TAAAATGGACTATCATATGCCAAGTACGCCCCCTATTGACGTCAATGACGGTAAATGGCCCGCCTGGCAT
TATGCCCAGTACATGACCTTATGGGACTTTCCTACTTGGCAGTACATCTACGTATTAGTCATCGCTATTA
CCATG
Features (pLannotate 1.2.2; 29 found; start..end, strand, type, name):
      1..204     +  promoter       CMV promoter: human cytomegalovirus (CMV) immediate early promoter
    257..1972    +  CDS            DPYSL2: DPYL2_HUMAN - Also known as CRMP2, ULIP2. Experimental evidence at protein level: Swiss-Prot protein existence level 1. Plays a role in neuronal development and polarity, as well as in axon growth and guidance, neuronal growth cone collapse and cell migration. Necessary for signaling by class 3 semaphorins and subsequent remodeling of the cytoskeleton. May play a role in endocytosis. From Homo sapiens (Human).
   1994..2059    +  CDS            3xFLAG: three tandem FLAG® epitope tags, followed by an enterokinase cleavage site
   2107..2224    +  misc_feature   cPPT/CTS: central polypurine tract and central termination sequence of HIV-1
   2273..2783    +  promoter       hPGK promoter: human phosphoglycerate kinase 1 promoter
   2805..3404    +  CDS            PuroR: puromycin N-acetyltransferase; pac from Streptomyces alboniger; confers resistance to puromycin
   3447..3530    +  CDS            nef (fragment): NEF_HV1Z2 - Experimental evidence at protein level: Swiss-Prot protein existence level 1. Extracellular Nef protein targets CD4(+) T-lymphocytes for apoptosis by interacting with CXCR4 surface receptors. From Human immunodeficiency virus type 1 group M subtype D (isolate Z2/CDC-Z34) (HIV-1).
   3532..3765    +  LTR            3' LTR (ΔU3): self-inactivating 3' long terminal repeat (LTR) from HIV-1
   3837..3958    +  polyA_signal   SV40 poly(A) signal: SV40 polyadenylation signal
   3998..4133    +  rep_origin     SV40 ori: SV40 origin of replication
   4154..4172    -  promoter       T7 promoter: promoter for bacteriophage T7 RNA polymerase
   4180..4335    +  CDS            lacZα (fragment): LacZα fragment of β-galactosidase; lacZ fragment
   4340..4768    +  rep_origin     f1 ori (sequence partly withheld): f1 bacteriophage origin of replication; arrow indicates direction of (+) strand synthesis
   4821..4925    +  promoter       AmpR promoter: bla
   4926..5786    +  CDS            AmpR: β-lactamase; bla; confers resistance to ampicillin, carbenicillin, and related antibiotics
   5957..6545    +  rep_origin     ori: high-copy-number ColE1/pMB1/pBR322/pUC origin of replication
   6728..6820    +  CDS            lacI (fragment): lac repressor; lacI; The lac repressor binds to the lac operator to inhibit transcription in E. coli. This inhibition can be relieved by adding lactose or isopropyl-β-D-thiogalactopyranoside (IPTG).
   6833..6854    +  protein_bind   CAP binding site: CAP binding activates transcription in the presence of cAMP. E. coli catabolite activator protein
   6869..6899    +  promoter       lac promoter: promoter for the E. coli lac operon
   6907..6923    +  protein_bind   lac operator: The lac repressor binds to the lac operator to inhibit transcription in E. coli. This inhibition can be relieved by adding lactose or isopropyl-β-D-thiogalactopyranoside (IPTG). lac repressor encoded by lacI
   6968..6986    +  promoter       T3 promoter: promoter for bacteriophage T3 RNA polymerase
   7014..7240    +  promoter       RSV promoter: Rous sarcoma virus enhancer/promoter
   7241..7421    +  LTR            5' LTR (truncated): truncated 5' long terminal repeat (LTR) from HIV-1
   7468..7593    +  misc_feature   HIV-1 Ψ: packaging signal of human immunodeficiency virus type 1
   7577..7940    +  CDS            HIV-1 gag (fragment): gag protein from human immunodeficiency virus 1; gag
   8086..8319    +  misc_feature   RRE: The Rev response element (RRE) of HIV-1 allows for Rev-dependent mRNA export from the nucleus to the cytoplasm.
   8696..8796    +  CDS            Rev (fragment): human immunodeficiency virus 1 (HIV-1) Rev protein; rev; enhances nuclear export of unspliced and incompletely spliced viral mRNAs
   8846..9029    +  promoter       U6 promoter (fragment): RNA polymerase III promoter for human U6 snRNA
   9020..9154    +  enhancer       CMV enhancer (fragment): human cytomegalovirus immediate early enhancer; contains an 18-bp deletion relative to the standard CMV enhancer
