[The description below was written by a language model from this plasmid's Addgene catalogue record and pLannotate feature annotations shown in this document.]
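Description:
DPYSL2-pLJC2 is a 9,154 bp lentiviral transfer plasmid for expressing human DPYSL2 (also called CRMP2) in mammalian cells, built on the pLJC2 backbone. In bacteria it is maintained through a high-copy ColE1/pUC-type origin and selected with ampicillin via the β-lactamase gene. An f1 origin, an SV40 origin and leftover cloning-vector elements (lac promoter/operator, lacZα and lacI fragments, T3 and T7 promoters) are also present in the backbone.

The viral portion has a third-generation, self-inactivating layout. An RSV promoter drives a truncated HIV-1 5' LTR to produce the genomic RNA in packaging cells, followed by the Ψ packaging signal with a partial gag sequence and the Rev response element for Rev-dependent nuclear export. The ΔU3 3' LTR, followed by an SV40 polyadenylation signal, leaves the integrated provirus without LTR promoter activity. Between the LTRs, a CMV enhancer fragment and CMV promoter (which span the numbering origin of the circular map) drive the 1,716 bp DPYSL2 coding sequence, which the record describes as fused at its C terminus to a backbone-encoded 3xFLAG tag for detection or immunoprecipitation. A residual U6 promoter fragment lies just upstream of the CMV enhancer. Downstream of the tagged gene are a cPPT/CTS element, which aids nuclear import of the viral genome, and a human PGK promoter driving puromycin N-acetyltransferase for selection of transduced cells.

The construct can be used by transfection or packaged into lentivirus to generate stable, puromycin-selected lines expressing FLAG-tagged DPYSL2. The associated publication concerns the DPYSL2 interaction with JAK1 in breast cancer cell migration.
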