Addgene plasmid #189866: DPYSL2-pLJC2
Purpose: Expresses human DPYSL2 (CRMP2) in mammalian cells
Depositing lab: Yoav Shaul. Depositing organization: Hebrew University. Publication: DPYSL2 interacts with JAK1 to mediate breast cancer cell migration. Abu Rmaileh A, Solaimuthu B, Khatib A, Lavi S, Tanna M, Hayashi A, Ben Yosef M, Lichtenstein M, Pillar N, Shaul YD. J Cell Biol. 2022 Jul 4;221(7). pii: 213220. doi: 10.1083/jcb.202106078. Epub 2022 May 16. PubMed 35575798.
Backbone
  Vector backbone: pLJC2
  Backbone size w/o insert (bp): 7438
  Total vector size (bp): 9154
  Vector type: Mammalian Expression, Lentiviral
  Selectable markers: Puromycin
Growth in bacteria
  Bacterial resistance: Ampicillin, 100 μg/mL
  Growth temperature: 30°C
  Growth strain: NEB Stable
  Copy number: High Copy
Gene/Insert
  Gene/Insert name: DPYSL2 (alt name: CRMP2)
  Species: H. sapiens (human)
  Insert size (bp): 1716
  GenBank ID: NM_001386.6
  Entrez Gene: DPYSL2 (a.k.a. CRMP-2, CRMP2, DHPRP2, DRP-2, DRP2, N2A3, ULIP-2, ULIP2)
  Tag / fusion protein: 3X FLAG (C terminal on backbone)
Terms and licenses: Academic/Nonprofit Terms; Industry Terms: Not Available to Industry
How to cite: DPYSL2-pLJC2 was a gift from Yoav Shaul (Addgene plasmid # 189866 ; http://n2t.net/addgene:189866 ; RRID:Addgene_189866)
